Addgene plasmid #63909: pYC54
Purpose: (Empty Backbone) Recipient integrative vector to construct YFP tagged fusions
Depositing lab: Irene Castano Navarro. Depositing organization: Instituto Potosino de Investigacion Cientifica y Tecnologica. Publication: Expression vectors for C-terminal fusions with fluorescent proteins and epitope tags in Candida glabrata. Yanez-Carrillo P, Orta-Zavalza E, Gutierrez-Escobedo G, Patron-Soberano A, De Las Penas A, Castano I. Fungal Genet Biol. 2015 May 15. pii: S1087-1845(15)00087-0. doi: 10.1016/j.fgb.2015.04.020. PubMed 25986172.
Backbone
  Vector backbone: pYC44
  Backbone size (bp): 5915
  Modifications to backbone: digestion with BamH1 and cloning of YFP casete as BamH1/BglII fragment
  Vector type: Yeast Expression
  Selectable markers: URA3 ; Nourseothricin
  Tag / fusion protein: YFP
Growth in bacteria
  Bacterial resistance: Ampicillin, 100 μg/mL
  Growth temperature: 30°C
  Growth strain: DH10B
  Copy number: High Copy
Terms and licenses: Academic/Nonprofit Terms; Industry Terms: Not Available to Industry
How to cite: pYC54 was a gift from Irene Castano Navarro (Addgene plasmid # 63909 ; http://n2t.net/addgene:63909 ; RRID:Addgene_63909)
