[The description below was written by a language model from this plasmid's Addgene catalogue record and pLannotate feature annotations shown in this document.]
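Description:
pYC54 is an empty integrative yeast vector designed as a recipient for building C-terminal YFP fusions, developed as part of a set of tagging vectors for Candida glabrata. It derives from pYC44, into which a YFP cassette was inserted at a BamHI site as a BamHI/BglII fragment, giving a plasmid of about 6.6 kb. The architecture resembles a pBluescript-type plasmid. It has a high-copy ColE1/pUC origin and an ampicillin resistance gene for propagation in E. coli, an f1 origin, remnants of the lacZα/lac promoter region, and flanking T7 and T3 promoters. No yeast replication origin or centromere is annotated, consistent with its description as an integrative vector that must recombine into the genome to be maintained.

The payload begins with a partial multiple cloning site placed directly upstream of a yellow fluorescent protein coding sequence, which the annotation matches to an mVenus variant. A gene fragment cloned there in frame becomes fused to YFP at its C-terminus. No yeast promoter is annotated upstream of YFP, so expression presumably depends on the cloned sequence or the integration locus, although the record does not state this. Downstream lies a nourseothricin resistance cassette, a streptothricin acetyltransferase gene driven by the Ashbya gossypii TEF promoter and terminator. This cassette is bracketed by two minimal FRT sites in the same orientation, which should allow FLP recombinase to excise the drug marker after integration. A separate S. cerevisiae URA3 gene with its own promoter provides auxotrophic selection and can be counterselected with 5-FOA. The vector is used to tag proteins of interest with YFP, for example to study their localisation or expression.
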