Features (pLannotate 1.2.2; 24 found; start..end, strand, type, name):
    137..184     +  misc_feature   bom (fragment): basis of mobility region from pBR322
    195..410     +  promoter       URA3 promoter: S. cerevisiae URA3
    411..1214    +  CDS            URA3: orotidine-5'-phosphate decarboxylase, required for uracil biosynthesis; S. cerevisiae URA3; yeast auxotrophic marker, counterselectable with 5-fluoroorotic acid (5-FOA)
   1293..1342    +  misc_feature   bom (fragment): basis of mobility region from pBR322
   1343..1798    -  rep_origin     f1 ori (sequence partly withheld): f1 bacteriophage origin of replication; arrow indicates direction of (+) strand synthesis
   1806..1963    -  CDS            lacZα (fragment): LacZα fragment of β-galactosidase; lacZ fragment
   1966..1984    +  promoter       T7 promoter: promoter for bacteriophage T7 RNA polymerase
   1993..2034    +  misc_feature   MCS (fragment): pBluescript multiple cloning site
   2034..2750    +  CDS            mVenus-Q69M: mVenus-Q69M is a basic (constitutively fluorescent) yellow fluorescent protein published in 2010, derived from Aequorea victoria. It is reported to be a very rapidly-maturing monomer.
   2760..2793    -  protein_bind   FRT (minimal): supports FLP-mediated excision but not integration (Turan and Bode, 2011) FLP recombinase from the Saccharomyces cerevisiae 2μ plasmid
   3123..3466    +  promoter       TEF promoter: Ashbya gossypii TEF promoter
   3484..4053    +  CDS            sta: STA_STRLA - Experimental evidence at protein level: Swiss-Prot protein existence level 1. Involved in resistance to streptothricin, a broad-spectrum antibiotic produced by streptomycetes. Detoxifies streptothricin via acetylation of the beta amino group of the first beta-lysyl moiety of streptothricin. From Streptomyces lavendulae.
   4070..4267    +  terminator     TEF terminator: Ashbya gossypii TEF terminator
   4310..4343    -  protein_bind   FRT (minimal): supports FLP-mediated excision but not integration (Turan and Bode, 2011) FLP recombinase from the Saccharomyces cerevisiae 2μ plasmid
   4346..4367    +  misc_feature   MCS (fragment): pBluescript multiple cloning site
   4379..4397    -  promoter       T3 promoter: promoter for bacteriophage T3 RNA polymerase
   4442..4458    -  protein_bind   lac operator: The lac repressor binds to the lac operator to inhibit transcription in E. coli. This inhibition can be relieved by adding lactose or isopropyl-β-D-thiogalactopyranoside (IPTG). lac repressor encoded by lacI
   4466..4496    -  promoter       lac promoter: promoter for the E. coli lac operon
   4511..4532    -  protein_bind   CAP binding site: CAP binding activates transcription in the presence of cAMP. E. coli catabolite activator protein
   4545..4637    -  CDS            lacI (fragment): lac repressor; lacI; The lac repressor binds to the lac operator to inhibit transcription in E. coli. This inhibition can be relieved by adding lactose or isopropyl-β-D-thiogalactopyranoside (IPTG).
   4820..5408    -  rep_origin     ori: high-copy-number ColE1/pMB1/pBR322/pUC origin of replication
   5579..6439    -  CDS            AmpR: β-lactamase; bla; confers resistance to ampicillin, carbenicillin, and related antibiotics
   6440..6544    -  promoter       AmpR promoter: bla
   6639..35      +  CDS            rop (fragment) (across the origin): Rop protein, which maintains plasmids at low copy number; rop
>Addgene plasmid #63909 | pYC54 | depositor full sequence | sequence record 111243 | pYC54 sequence 6639 bps
TCGCGCGTTTCGGTGATGACGGTGAAAACCTCTGACACATGCAGCTCCCGGAGACGGTCACAGCTTGTCT
GTAAGCGGATGCCGGGAGCAGACAAGCCCGTCAGGGCGCGTCAGCGGGTGTTGGCGGGTGTCGGGGCTGG
CTTAACTATGCGGCATCAGAGCAGATTGTACTGAGAGTGCACCACGCTTTTCAATTCAATTCATCATTTT
TTTTTTATTCTTTTTTTTGATTTCGGTTTCTTTGAAATTTTTTTGATTCGGTAATCTCCGAACAGAAGGA
AGAACGAAGGAAGGAGCACAGACTTAGATTGGTATATATACGCATATGTAGTGTTGAAGAAACATGAAAT
TGCCCAGTATTCTTAACCCAACTGCACAGAACAAAAACCTGCAGGAAACGAAGATAAATCATGTCGAAAG
CTACATATAAGGAACGTGCTGCTACTCATCCTAGTCCTGTTGCTGCCAAGCTATTTAATATCATGCACGA
AAAGCAAACAAACTTGTGTGCTTCATTGGATGTTCGTACCACCAAGGAATTACTGGAGTTAGTTGAAGCA
TTAGGTCCCAAAATTTGTTTACTAAAAACACATGTGGATATCTTGACTGATTTTTCCATGGAGGGCACAG
TTAAGCCGCTAAAGGCATTATCCGCCAAGTACAATTTTTTACTCTTCGAAGACAGAAAATTTGCTGACAT
TGGTAATACAGTCAAATTGCAGTACTCTGCGGGTGTATACAGAATAGCAGAATGGGCAGACATTACGAAT
GCACACGGTGTGGTGGGCCCAGGTATTGTTAGCGGTTTGAAGCAGGCGGCAGAAGAAGTAACAAAGGAAC
CTAGAGGCCTTTTGATGTTAGCAGAATTGTCATGCAAGGGCTCCCTATCTACTGGAGAATATACTAAGGG
TACTGTTGACATTGCGAAGAGCGACAAAGATTTTGTTATCGGCTTTATTGCTCAAAGAGACATGGGTGGA
AGAGATGAAGGTTACGATTGGTTGATTATGACACCCGGTGTGGGTTTAGATGACAAGGGAGACGCATTGG
GTCAACAGTATAGAACCGTGGATGATGTGGTCTCTACAGGATCTGACATTATTATTGTTGGAAGAGGACT
ATTTGCAAAGGGAAGGGATGCTAAGGTAGAGGGTGAACGTTACAGAAAAGCAGGCTGGGAAGCATATTTG
AGAAGATGCGGCCAGCAAAACTAAAAAACTGTATTATAAGTAAATGCATGTATACTAAACTCACAAATTA
GAGCTTCAATTTAATTATATCAGTTATTACCCTGCGGTGTGAAATACCGCACAGATGCGTAAGGAGAAAA
TACCGCATCAGGAAATTGTAAACGTTAATATTTTGTTAAAATTCGCGTTAAATTTTTGTTAAATCAGCTC
ATTTTTTAACCAATAGGCCGAAATCGGCAAAATCCCTTATAAATCAAAAGAATAGACCGAGATAGGGT
[37 nt withheld, positions 1469-1505]
AAAGAACGTGGACTCCAACGTCAAAGG
[49 nt withheld, positions 1533-1581]
T
[91 nt withheld, positions 1583-1673]
G
[124 nt withheld, positions 1675-1798]
CGCGCCATTCGCCATTCAGGCTGCGCAACTGTTGGGAAGGGCGATCGGTGCGGGCCTCTTCGCTATTACG
CCAGCTGGCGAAGGGGGGATGTGCTGCAAGGCGATTAAGTTGGGTAACGCCAGGGTTTTCCCAGTCACGA
CGTTGTAAAACGACGGCCAGTGAATTGTAATACGACTCACTATAGGGCGAATTGGAGCTCCACCGCGGTG
GCGGCCGCTCTAGAACTAGTGGATCCTAATGAGTAAAGGAGAAGAACTTTTCACTGGAGTTGTCCCAATT
CTTGTTGAATTAGATGGTGATGTTAATGGGCACAAATTTTCTGTCAGTGGAGAGGGTGAAGGTGATGCAA
CATACGGAAAACTTACCCTTAAATTGATTTGCACTACTGGAAAACTACCTGTTCCATGGCCAACACTTGT
CACTACTTTGGGTTATGGTCTAATGTGCTTTGCTAGATACCCAGATCATATGAAACGGCATGACTTTTTC
AAGAGTGCCATGCCCGAAGGTTATGTACAGGAAAGAACTATATTTTTCAAAGATGACGGGAACTACAAGA
CACGTGCTGAAGTCAAGTTTGAAGGTGATACCCTTGTTAATAGAATCGAGTTAAAAGGTATTGATTTTAA
AGAAGATGGAAACATTCTTGGACACAAATTGGAATACAACTATAACTCACACAATGTATACATCACTGCA
GACAAACAAAAGAATGGAATCAAAGCTAACTTCAAAATTAGACACAACATTGAAGATGGAGGTGTTCAAC
TAGCAGACCATTATCAACAAAATACTCCAATTGGCGATGGCCCTGTCCTTTTACCAGACAACCATTACCT
GTCCTATCAATCTGCCCTTTCGAAAGATCCCAACGAAAAGAGAGACCACATGGTCCTTCTTGAGTTTGTA
ACAGCTGCTGGGATTACACATGGCATGGATGAACTATACAAATAGAGATCCGAAGTTCCTATACTTTCTA
GAGAATAGGAACTTCGTGCGCTTTTGAACCACGTAAAGTGCTGTAAAACAGCTCTATTCAATGAGGTAAA
TGATAAAGTTTATAAGAGACCAAAAAATTCAAAAAAAAAATTGAAAAATTATATTGGTATTTATATGAAA
CAATAGTTCAGTTCAAAGCGCTAGCTTTTCTCATCTCAACTAACCGGTATTAGGTGGGTATTTATTTAAT
ATGGGAACAAGAAATGTGACACTAATGTTCATGTTTTTATTTTCATTATTTATTCTATATGGTTTGGGAC
TTGATGTTATGTCTTAATTCATAGAGATCCGCTTGCCTCGTCCCCGCCGGGTCACCCGGCCAGCGACATG
GAGGCCCAGAATACCCTCCTTGACAGTCTTGACGTGCGCAGCTCAGGGGCATGATGTGACTGTCGCCCGT
ACATTTAGCCCATACATCCCCATGTATAATCATTTGCATCCATACATTTTGATGGCCGCACGGCGCGAAG
CAAAAATTACGGCTCCTCGCTGCAGACCTGCGAGCAGGGAAACGCTCCCCTCACAGACGCGTTGAATTGT
CCCCACGCCGCGCCCCTGTAGAGAAATATAAAAGGTTAGGATTTGCCACTGAGGTTCTTCTTTCATATAC
TTCCTTTTAAAATCTTGCTAGGATACAGTTCTCACATCACATCCGAACATAAACAACCGGATCGATCCTA
CAATTATGTCTACTACTTTGGATGATACTGCTTATAGATACAGAACTTCTGTTCCAGGTGATGCTGAAGC
TATTGAAGCTTTGGATGGTTCTTTCACTACCGATACTGTTTTTAGAGTTACTGCTACTGGTGATGGTTTC
ACTTTGAGAGAAGTTCCAGTTGATCCACCATTGACTAAGGTTTTCCCAGATGATGAATCCGATGATGAAT
CCGATGCTGGTGAAGATGGTGATCCAGATTCTAGAACTTTCGTTGCTTATGGTGATGATGGTGATTTGGC
TGGTTTCGTTGTTGTTTCTTATTCTGGTTGGAACAGAAGATTGACTGTTGAAGATATTGAAGTTGCTCCA
GAACATAGAGGTCATGGTGTTGGTAGAGCTTTGATGGGTTTGGCTACTGAATTCGCCAGAGAAAGAGGTG
CTGGTCATTTGTGGTTGGAAGTTACCAATGTTAATGCTCCAGCTATTCATGCTTATAGAAGAATGGGTTT
CACTTTGTGTGGTTTGGATACTGCTTTATACGATGGTACTGCTTCCGATGGTGAACAAGCTTTGTATATG
TCTATGCCATGTCCATAATAACTCGACCAGTACTGACAATAAAAAGATTCTTGTTTTCAAGAACTTGTCA
TTTGTATAGTTTTTTTATATTGTAGTTGTTCTATTTTAATCAAATGTTAGCGTGATTTATATTTTTTTTC
GCCTCGACATCATCTGCCCAGATGCGAAGTTAAGTGCGCAGAAAGTAATATCATGCGTCAATCGTATGTG
AATGCTGGTCGCTATACTGCTGTCGATTCGATACTAACGCCGCCATCCAGTGTCGATCGACGAAGTTCCT
ATACTTTCTAGAGAATAGGAACTTCGTCCTCGAGGGGGGGCCCGGTACCAGCTTTTGTTCCCTTTAGTGA
GGGTTAATTCCGAGCTTGGCGTAATCATGGTCATAGCTGTTTCCTGTGTGAAATTGTTATCCGCTCACAA
TTCCACACAACATAGGAGCCGGAAGCATAAAGTGTAAAGCCTGGGGTGCCTAATGAGTGAGGTAACTCAC
ATTAATTGCGTTGCGCTCACTGCCCGCTTTCCAGTCGGGAAACCTGTCGTGCCAGCTGCATTAATGAATC
GGCCAACGCGCGGGGAGAGGCGGTTTGCGTATTGGGCGCTCTTCCGCTTCCTCGCTCACTGACTCGCTGC
GCTCGGTCGTTCGGCTGCGGCGAGCGGTATCAGCTCACTCAAAGGCGGTAATACGGTTATCCACAGAATC
AGGGGATAACGCAGGAAAGAACATGTGAGCAAAAGGCCAGCAAAAGGCCAGGAACCGTAAAAAGGCCGCG
TTGCTGGCGTTTTTCCATAGGCTCGGCCCCCCTGACGAGCATCACAAAAATCGACGCTCAAGTCAGAGGT
GGCGAAACCCGACAGGACTATAAAGATACCAGGCGTTCCCCCCTGGAAGCTCCCTCGTGCGCTCTCCTGT
TCCGACCCTGCCGCTTACCGGATACCTGTCCGCCTTTCTCCCTTCGGGAAGCGTGGCGCTTTCTCAATGC
TCACGCTGTAGGTATCTCAGTTCGGTGTAGGTCGTTCGCTCCAAGCTGGGCTGTGTGCACGAACCCCCCG
TTCAGCCCGACCGCTGCGCCTTATCCGGTAACTATCGTCTTGAGTCCAACCCGGTAAGACACGACTTATC
GCCACTGGCAGCAGCCACTGGTAACAGGATTAGCAGAGCGAGGTATGTAGGCGGTGCTACAGAGTTCTTG
AAGTGGTGGCCTAACTACGGCTACACTAGAAGGACAGTATTTGGTATCTGCGCTCTGCTGAAGCCAGTTA
CCTTCGGAAAAAGAGTTGGTAGCTCTTGATCCGGCAAACAAACCACCGCTGGTAGCGGTGGTTTTTTTGT
TTGCAAGCAGCAGATTACGCGCAGAAAAAAAGGATCTCAAGAAGATCCTTTGATCTTTTCTACGGGGTCT
GACGCTCAGTGGAACGAAAACTCACGTTAAGGGATTTTGGTCATGAGATTATCAAAAAGGATCTTCACCT
AGATCCTTTTAAATTAAAAATGAAGTTTTAAATCAATCTAAAGTATATATGAGTAAACTTGGTCTGACAG
TTACCAATGCTTAATCAGTGAGGCACCTATCTCAGCGATCTGTCTATTTCGTTCATCCATAGTTGCCTGA
CTGCCCGTCGTGTAGATAACTACGATACGGGAGGGCTTACCATCTGGCCCCAGTGCTGCAATGATACCGC
GAGACCCACGCTCACCGGCTCCAGATTTATCAGCAATAAACCAGCCAGCCGGAAGGGCCGAGCGCAGAAG
TGGTCCTGCAACTTTATCCGCCTCCATCCAGTCTATTAATTGTTGCCGGGAAGCTAGAGTAAGTAGTTCG
CCAGTTAATAGTTTGCGCAACGTTGTTGCCATTGCTACAGGCATCGTGGTGTCACGCTCGTCGTTTGGTA
TGGCTTCATTCAGCTCCGGTTCCCAACGATCAAGGCGAGTTACATGATCCCCCATGTTGTGAAAAAAAGC
GGTTAGCTCCTTCGGTCCTCCGATCGTTGTCAGAAGTAAGTTGGCCGCAGTGTTATCACTCATGGTTATG
GCAGCACTGCATAATTCTCTTACTGTCATGCCATCCGTAAGATGCTTTTCTGTGACTGGTGAGTACTCAA
CCAAGTCATTCTGAGAATAGTGTATGCGGCGACCGAGTTGCTCTTGCCCGGCGTCAATACGGGATAATAC
CGCGCCACATAGCAGAACTTTAAAAGTGCTCATCATTGGAAAACGTTCTTCGGGGCGAAAACTCTCAAGG
ATCTTACCGCTGTTGAGATCCAGTTCGATGTAACCCACTCGTGCACCCAACTGATCTTCAGCATCTTTTA
CTTTCACCAGCGTTTCTGGGTGAGCAAAAACAGGAAGGCAAAATGCCGCAAAAAAGGGAATAAGGGCGAC
ACGGAAATGTTGAATACTCATACTCTTCCTTTTTCAATATTATTGAAGCATTTATCAGGGTTATTGTCTC
ATGAGCGGATACATATTTGAATGTATTTAGAAAAATAAACAAATAGGGGTTCCGCGCACATTTCCCCGAA
AAGTGCCACCTGACGTCTAAGAAACCATTATTATCATGACATTAACCTATAAAAATAGGCGTATCACGAG
GCCCTTTCGTC
