>Addgene plasmid #63909 | pYC54 | addgene partial sequence | sequence record 111187 | M13pUC-Fwd 5'-CCCAGTCACGACGTTGTAAAACG-3'
ATAGGGCGAATTGGAGCTCCACCGCGGTGGCGGCCGCTCTAGAACTAGTGGATCCTAATGAGTAAAGGAG
AAGAACTTTTCACTGGAGTTGTCCCAATTCTTGTTGAATTAGATGGTGATGTTAATGGGCACAAATTTTC
TGTCAGTGGAGAGGGTGAAGGTGATGCAACATACGGAAAACTTACCCTTAAATTGATTTGCACTACTGGA
AAACTACCTGTTCCATGGCCAACACTTGTCACTACTTTGGGTTATGGTCTAATGTGCTTTGCTAGATACC
CAGATCATATGAAACGGCATGACTTTTTCAAGAGTGCCATGCCCGAAGGTTATGTACAGGAAAGAACTAT
ATTTTTCAAAGATGACGGGAACTACAAGACACGTGCTGAAGTCAAGTTTGAAGGTGATACCCTTGTTAAT
AGAATCGAGTTAAAAGGTATTGATTTTAAAGAAGATGGAAACATTCTTGGACACAAATTGGAATACAACT
ATAACTCACACAATGTATACATCACTGCAGACAAACAAAAGAATGGAATCAAAGCTAACTTCAAAATTAG
ACACAACATTGAAGATGGAGGTGTTCAACTAGCAGACCATTATCAACAAAATACTCCAATTGGCGATGGC
CCTGTCCTTTTACCAGACAACCATTACCTGTCCTATCAATCTGCCCTTTCGAAAGATCCCAACGAAAAGA
GAGACCACATGGTCCTTCTTGAGTTTGTAACAGCTGCTGGGATTACACATGGCATGGATGAACTATACAA
ATAGAGATCCGAAGTTCCTATACTTTCTAGAGAATAGGAACTTCGTGCGCTT
