>Addgene plasmid #63909 | pYC54 | addgene partial sequence | sequence record 111242 | M13pUC-Rev 5'-AGCGGATAACAATTTCACACAGG-3'
ATTAACCCTCACTAAAGGGAACAAAAGCTGGTACCGGGCCCCCCCTCGAGGACGAAGTTCCTATTCTCTA
GAAAGTATAGGAACTTCGTCGATCGACACTGGATGGCGGCGTTAGTATCGAATCGACAGCAGTATAGCGA
CCAGCATTCACATACGATTGACGCATGATATTACTTTCTGCGCACTTAACTTCGCATCTGGGCAGATGAT
GTCGAGGCGAAAAAAAATATAAATCACGCTAACATTTGATTAAAATAGAACAACTACAATATAAAAAAAC
TATACAAATGACAAGTTCTTGAAAACAAGAATCTTTTTATTGTCAGTACTGGTCGAGTTATTATGGACAT
GGCATAGACATATACAAAGCTTGTTCACCATCGGAAGCAGTACCATCGTATAAAGCAGTATCCAAACCAC
ACAAAGTGAAACCCATTCTTCTATAAGCATGAATAGCTGGAGCATTAACATTGGTAACTTCCAACCACAA
ATGACCAGCACCTCTTTCTCTGGCGAATTCAGTAGCCAAACCCATCAAAGCTCTACCAACACCATGACCT
CTATGTTCTGGAGCAACTTCAATATCTTCAACAGTCAATCTTCTGTTCCAACCAGAATAAGAAACAACAA
CGAAACCAGCCAAATCACCATCATCACCATAAGCAACGAAAGTTCTAGAATCTGGATCACCATCTTCACC
AGCATCGGATTCATCATCGGATTCATCATCTGG
